>Addgene plasmid #241182 | linker-T2A-NTRv2-linker-P2A-mNeonGreen ORF3 | addgene full sequence | sequence record 482089 | Addgene NGS Result
ATTTGTCCTACTCAGGAGAGCGTTCACCGACAAACAACAGATAAAACGAAAGGCCCAGTCTTCCGACTGA
GCCTTTCGTTTTATTTGATGCCTGGCAGTTCCCTACTCTCGCGTTAACGCTAGCATGGATGTTTTCCCAG
TCACGACGTTGTAAAACGACGGCCAGTCTTAAGCTCGGGCCCGGTCTCTTCGCCCGGCTCTGGGGAGGGC
AGAGGCAGTCTGCTGACATGCGGTGACGTGGAAGAGAATCCCGGCCCTATGACTATTGTTCAAGCTGCCC
AATCCCGCTACTCCACCAAAGCCTTTGATGCTTCGCGCAAATTGCCTGAAGAGAAAGTCGCGGCAGTGAA
AGAGTTAATCCGCATGAGTGCGTCCAGTGTCAACTCGCAACCTTGGCATTTTATTGTCGCGAGCAGTGAA
GAGGGAAAAGCGCGCATCGCCAAAGCAACACAAGGTGGTTTTGCTGCTAATGAGCGCAAGATTTTGGATG
CTTCTCACGTTGTGGTGTTCTGCGCCAAAACGGCGATTGATGAAGCGTACCTACTCGACCTTTTGGAAAG
CGAAGACAAAGATGGCCGCTACGCCGATGTCGAAGCAAAAAATGGCATGCACGCTGGTCGTTCATTTTTC
GTCAACATGCACCGCTTTGACTTGAAAGACGCGCATCACTGGATGGAAAAGCAAGTTTACCTCAATGTGG
GGACGCTGCTATTGGGTGCTTCTGCGATGGAGATCGACGCGGTGCCAATTGAAGGCTTCGATGCCAAGGT
GCTTGATGAGGAGTTTGGTCTGCGTGAGAAGGGCTTTACCAGCGTGGTGATTGTGCCGCTGGGTTACCAT
AGCGAAGACGATTTTAATGCTAAGCTGCCAAAATCACGTTGGTCAGCAGAGACTGTTTTTACCGAAATCG
GCTCTGGGGCTACAAACTTCTCTCTGCTGAAACAAGCTGGCGACGTGGAGGAGAACCCTGGACCTGTGAG
CAAGGGCGAGGAGGATAACATGGCCTCTCTCCCAGCGACACATGAGTTACACATCTTTGGCTCCATCAAC
GGTGTGGACTTTGACATGGTGGGTCAGGGCACCGGCAATCCAAATGATGGTTATGAGGAGTTAAACCTGA
AGTCCACCAAGGGTGACCTCCAGTTCTCCCCCTGGATTCTGGTCCCTCATATCGGGTATGGCTTCCATCA
GTACCTGCCCTACCCTGACGGGATGTCGCCTTTCCAGGCCGCCATGGTAGATGGCTCCGGCTACCAAGTC
CATCGCACAATGCAGTTTGAAGATGGTGCCTCCCTTACTGTTAACTACCGCTACACCTACGAGGGAAGCC
ACATCAAAGGAGAGGCCCAGGTGAAGGGGACTGGTTTCCCTGCTGACGGTCCTGTGATGACCAACTCGCT
GACCGCTGCGGACTGGTGCAGGTCGAAGAAGACTTACCCCAACGACAAAACCATCATCAGTACCTTTAAG
TGGAGTTACACCACTGGAAATGGCAAGCGCTACCGGAGCACTGCGCGGACCACCTACACCTTTGCCAAGC
CAATGGCGGCTAACTATCTGAAGAACCAGCCGATGTACGTGTTCCGTAAGACGGAGCTCAAGCACTCCAA
GACCGAGCTCAACTTCAAGGAGTGGCAAAAGGCCTTTACCGATGTGATGGGCATGGACGAGCTGTACAAG
TAAGCTAGAACTATAGTGAGTCGTATTACGTAGATCCAGACATGATAAGATACATTGATGAGTTTGGACA
AACCACAACTAGAATGCAGTGAAAAAAATGCTTTATTTGTGAAATTTGTGATGCTATTGCTTTATTTGTA
ACCATTATAAGCTGCAATAAACAAGTTAACAACAACAATTGCATTCATTTTATGTTTCAGGTTCAGGGGG
AGGTGTGGGAGGTTTTTTAATTCCTCAAGAGACCTCTAGACCAGCCAGGACAGAAATGCCTCGACTTCGC
TGCTACCCAAGGTTGCCGGGTGACGCACACCGTGGAAACGGATGAAGGCACGAACCCAGTGGACATAAGC
CTGTTCGGTTCGTAAGCTGTAATGCAAGTAGCGTATGCGCTCACGCAACTGGTCCAGAACCTTGACCGAA
CGCAGCGGTGGTAACGGCGCAGTGGCGGTTTTCATGGCTTGTTATGACTGTTTTTTTGGGGTACAGTCTA
TGCCTCGGGCATCCAAGCAGCAAGCGCGTTACGCCGTGGGTCGATGTTTGATGTTATGGAGCAGCAACGA
TGTTACGCAGCAGGGCAGTCGCCCTAAAACAAAGTTAAACATTATGAGGGAAGCGGTGATCGCCGAAGTA
TCGACTCAACTATCAGAGGTAGTTGGCGTCATCGAGCGCCATCTCGAACCGACGTTGCTGGCCGTACATT
TGTACGGCTCCGCAGTGGATGGCGGCCTGAAGCCACACAGTGATATTGATTTGCTGGTTACGGTGACCGT
AAGGCTTGATGAAACAACGCGGCGAGCTTTGATCAACGACCTTTTGGAAACTTCGGCTTCCCCTGGAGAG
AGCGAGATTCTCCGCGCTGTAGAAGTCACCATTGTTGTGCACGACGACATCATTCCGTGGCGTTATCCAG
CTAAGCGCGAACTGCAATTTGGAGAATGGCAGCGCAATGACATTCTTGCAGGTATCTTCGAGCCAGCCAC
GATCGACATTGATCTGGCTATCTTGCTGACAAAAGCAAGAGAACATAGCGTTGCCTTGGTAGGTCCAGCG
GCGGAGGAACTCTTTGATCCGGTTCCTGAACAGGATCTATTTGAGGCGCTAAATGAAACCTTAACGCTAT
GGAACTCGCCGCCCGACTGGGCTGGCGATGAGCGAAATGTAGTGCTTACGTTGTCCCGCATTTGGTACAG
CGCAGTAACCGGCAAAATCGCGCCGAAGGATGTCGCTGCCGACTGGGCAATGGAGCGCCTGCCGGCCCAG
TATCAGCCCGTCATACTTGAAGCTAGACAGGCTTATCTTGGACAAGAAGAAGATCGCTTGGCCTCGCGCG
CAGATCAGTTGGAAGAATTTGTCCACTACGTGAAAGGCGAGATCACCAAGGTAGTCGGCAAATAACCCTC
GAGCCACCCATGACCAAAATCCCTTAACGTGAGTTACGCGTCGTTCCACTGAGCGTCAGACCCCGTAGAA
AAGATCAAAGGATCTTCTTGAGATCCTTTTTTTCTGCGCGTAATCTGCTGCTTGCAAACAAAAAAACCAC
CGCTACCAGCGGTGGTTTGTTTGCCGGATCAAGAGCTACCAACTCTTTTTCCGAAGGTAACTGGCTTCAG
CAGAGCGCAGATACCAAATACTGTTCTTCTAGTGTAGCCGTAGTTAGGCCACCACTTCAAGAACTCTGTA
GCACCGCCTACATACCTCGCTCTGCTAATCCTGTTACCAGTGGCTGCTGCCAGTGGCGATAAGTCGTGTC
TTACCGGGTTGGACTCAAGACGATAGTTACCGGATAAGGCGCAGCGGTCGGGCTGAACGGGGGGTTCGTG
CACACAGCCCAGCTTGGAGCGAACGACCTACACCGAACTGAGATACCTACAGCGTGAGCTATGAGAAAGC
GCCACGCTTCCCGAAGGGAGAAAGGCGGACAGGTATCCGGTAAGCGGCAGGGTCGGAACAGGAGAGCGCA
CGAGGGAGCTTCCAGGGGGAAACGCCTGGTATCTTTATAGTCCTGTCGGGTTTCGCCACCTCTGACTTGA
GCGTCGATTTTTGTGATGCTCGTCAGGGGGGCGGAGCCTATGGAAAAACGCCAGCAACGCGGCCTTTTTA
CGGTTCCTGGCCTTTTGCTGGCCTTTTGCTCACATGTTCTTTCCTGCGTTATCCCCTGATTCTGTGGATA
ACCGTATTACCGCCTTTGAGTGAGCTGATACCGCTCGCCGCAGCCGAACGACCGAGCGCAGCGAGTCAGT
GAGCGAGGAAGCGGAAGAGCGCCCAATACGCAAACCGCCTCTCCCCGCGCGTTGGCCGATTCATTAATGC
AGCTGGCACGACAGGTTTCCCGACTGGAAAGCGGGCAGTGAGCGCAACGCAATTAATACGCGTACCGCTA
GCCAGGAAGAGTTTGTAGAAACGCAAAAAGGCCATCCGTCAGGATGGCCTTCTGCTTAGTTTGATGCCTG
GCAGTTTATGGCGGGCGTCCTGCCCGCCACCCTCCGGGCCGTTGCTTCACAACGTTCAAATCCGCTCCCG
GCGG
Features (pLannotate 1.2.2; 12 found; start..end, strand, type, name):
     41..84      +  terminator     rrnB T1 terminator: Escherichia coli rrnB; transcription terminator T1 from the E. coli rrnB gene
    131..167     -  CDS            lacZα (fragment): LacZα fragment of β-galactosidase; lacZ fragment
    259..909     +  CDS            nfsB: NFSB_SALTY - Also known as nfnB From Salmonella typhimurium (strain LT2 / SGSC1412 / ATCC 700720).
    976..1683    +  CDS            mNeonGreen: bright monomeric yellow-green fluorescent protein derived from LanYFP (Shaner et al., 2013)
   1691..1708    -  promoter       T7 promoter (fragment): promoter for bacteriophage T7 RNA polymerase
   1713..1847    -  polyA_signal   SV40 poly(A) signal: SV40 polyadenylation signal
   2022..2045    +  promoter       Pc promoter (fragment): intI1 (promoter lies within the coding sequence); class 1 integron promoter
   2221..2277    +  CDS            GmR (fragment): gentamycin acetyltransferase; aacC1; confers resistance to gentamycin
   2284..3075    +  CDS            SmR: aminoglycoside adenylyltransferase (Murphy, 1985); aadA; confers resistance to spectinomycin and streptomycin
   3168..3756    +  rep_origin     ori: high-copy-number ColE1/pMB1/pBR322/pUC origin of replication
   3939..4031    +  CDS            lacI (fragment): lac repressor; lacI; The lac repressor binds to the lac operator to inhibit transcription in E. coli. This inhibition can be relieved by adding lactose or isopropyl-β-D-thiogalactopyranoside (IPTG).
   4086..4113    -  terminator     rrnB T2 terminator: transcription terminator T2 from the E. coli rrnB gene
