[The description below was written by a language model from this plasmid's Addgene catalogue record and pLannotate feature annotations shown in this document.]
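Description:
linker-T2A-NTRv2-linker-P2A-mNeonGreen ORF3 is a 4.2 kb middle entry vector for the mini-Golden subcloning platform, a modular assembly system used in work on knock-in genome editing in zebrafish. It is built on the pU6a:sgRNA#34 backbone and is maintained in E. coli through a high-copy ColE1/pUC-type origin. Selection is with spectinomycin, conferred by an aadA (SmR) aminoglycoside adenylyltransferase gene. Fragments of a class 1 integron Pc promoter and a gentamicin resistance gene lie just upstream of this marker. Other short annotations (lacZα, lacI and T7 promoter fragments, rrnB T1 and T2 terminators) appear to be backbone remnants rather than functional parts of the payload.

The synthetic insert is a promoterless, multicistronic coding module. The annotated nfsB-type nitroreductase reading frame corresponds to NTRv2, followed by the bright monomeric yellow-green fluorescent protein mNeonGreen. According to the construct name, a linker and T2A peptide precede NTRv2, and a second linker and P2A peptide separate it from mNeonGreen; these short elements are not annotated individually in the feature table. The 2A sequences cause ribosomal skipping, so a cassette fused in frame to an upstream coding sequence would yield the upstream protein, the nitroreductase and the fluorescent reporter as separate polypeptides. The "ORF3" designation and the recorded TCGC linker presumably set the reading frame, although the record does not explain this. No promoter driving the cassette is listed, consistent with an entry module meant for assembly into a final construct. An SV40 poly(A) signal is annotated just downstream, but on the opposite strand.

Nitroreductases of this type are generally used for prodrug-dependent ablation of expressing cells, so the module would combine fluorescent labelling with inducible cell ablation. The cloning sites are not recorded.
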