Addgene plasmid #241182: linker-T2A-NTRv2-linker-P2A-mNeonGreen ORF3
Purpose: Middle entry vector for mini-Golden subcloning platform; NTRv2; mNeonGreen
Depositing lab: Junsu Kang. Depositing organization: University of Wisconsin, Madison. Publication: Advancing knock-in approaches for robust genome editing in zebrafish. Rodriguez-Parks A, Beezley EG, Manna S, Silaban I, Almutawa SI, Cao S, Ahmed H, Guyer M, Baker S, Richards MP, Kang J. Biol Open. 2026 Feb 2:bio.062472. doi: 10.1242/bio.062472. PubMed 41630603.
Backbone
  Vector backbone: pU6a:sgRNA#34
  Vector type: Mini-Golden
Growth in bacteria
  Bacterial resistance: Spectinomycin, 50 μg/mL
  Growth temperature: 37°C
  Growth strain: DH5alpha
  Copy number: Unknown
Gene/Insert
  Gene/Insert name: NTRv2; mNeonGreen
  Species: Synthetic
  Mutation: TCGC linker
  Cloning method: Restriction Enzyme; 5′ cloning site Unknown (unknown if destroyed); 3′ cloning site Unknown (unknown if destroyed)
Terms and licenses: Academic/Nonprofit Terms; Industry Terms: Not Available to Industry
How to cite: linker-T2A-NTRv2-linker-P2A-mNeonGreen ORF3 was a gift from Junsu Kang (Addgene plasmid # 241182 ; http://n2t.net/addgene:241182 ; RRID:Addgene_241182)
